Addgene plasmid #140448: QPM-sgR (pTaU3)
Purpose: For sgRNA expression in monocotyledons protoplasts
Depositing lab: Caixia Gao. Depositing organization: Institute of Genetics and Developmental Biology, Chinese Academy of Sciences. Publication: Prime genome editing in rice and wheat. Lin Q, Zong Y, Xue C, Wang S, Jin S, Zhu Z, Wang Y, Anzalone AV, Raguram A, Doman JL, Liu DR, Gao C. Nat Biotechnol. 2020 May;38(5):582-585. doi: 10.1038/s41587-020-0455-x. Epub 2020 Mar 16. PubMed 32393904.
Backbone
  Vector backbone: pMOD_C0000
  Backbone manufacturer: Daniel Voytas (Addgene plasmid # 91081)
  Vector type: Plant Expression, CRISPR
Growth in bacteria
  Bacterial resistance: Ampicillin, 100 μg/mL
  Growth temperature: 37°C
  Growth strain: DH5alpha
  Copy number: High Copy
Gene/Insert
  Gene/Insert name: TaU3-sgRNA
  gRNA/shRNA sequence: scaffold: gttttagagctagaaatagcaagttaaaataaggctagtccgttatcaacttgaaaaagtggcaccgagtcggtgc
  Species: Streptococcus pyogene
  Promoter: TaU3
  Cloning method: Gibson Cloning
  Sequencing primers: 5′ n/a
Terms and licenses: Academic/Nonprofit Terms; Industry Terms: Not Available to Industry
Depositor comments: Please note that this plasmid may form dimers or multimers. Please see Addgene's Diagnostic Digest for reference. We recommend screening multiple colonies.
How to cite: QPM-sgR (pTaU3) was a gift from Caixia Gao (Addgene plasmid # 140448 ; http://n2t.net/addgene:140448 ; RRID:Addgene_140448)
