[The description below was written by a language model from this plasmid's Addgene catalogue record and pLannotate feature annotations shown in this document.]
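Description:
QPM-sgR (pTaU3) is a small (about 2.9 kb) plant-expression CRISPR plasmid built on the pMOD_C0000 modular backbone and intended for transient expression of single guide RNAs in monocot protoplasts. In bacteria it is maintained as a high-copy plasmid through a ColE1/pUC-type origin of replication and selected with ampicillin via a β-lactamase gene driven by its native bla promoter. No plant selectable marker or T-DNA border elements are annotated, which fits its stated role as a vector for direct delivery into protoplasts rather than for stable transformation.

The payload is a TaU3-sgRNA cassette. According to the catalogue entry, the TaU3 promoter drives transcription; U3 small nuclear RNA promoters are RNA polymerase III promoters commonly used in cereals to produce short, uncapped guide transcripts. The automated annotation did not detect this promoter, but the unannotated region upstream of the scaffold is where it would be expected to lie. Downstream sits the standard Streptococcus pyogenes Cas9 guide RNA scaffold, followed by a cauliflower mosaic virus polyadenylation signal, probably carried over from the backbone. The record lists only the scaffold and no target-specific spacer, so the plasmid appears to serve as an entry vector into which a user's protospacer is inserted, although the cloning sites for this are not described; the construct itself was assembled by Gibson cloning.

It was deposited in connection with work on prime editing in rice and wheat, and supplies the guide component alongside a separately delivered Cas9-based effector. The depositor notes that the plasmid may form dimers or multimers.
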