Features (pLannotate 1.2.2; 5 found; start..end, strand, type, name):
    425..500     +  misc_RNA       gRNA scaffold: guide RNA scaffold for the Streptococcus pyogenes CRISPR/Cas9 system
    540..714     +  polyA_signal   CaMV poly(A) signal: cauliflower mosaic virus polyadenylation signal
    863..963     +  promoter       AmpR promoter: bla
    964..1824    +  CDS            AmpR: β-lactamase; bla; confers resistance to ampicillin, carbenicillin, and related antibiotics
   2031..2619    +  rep_origin     ori: high-copy-number ColE1/pMB1/pBR322/pUC origin of replication
>Addgene plasmid #140448 | QPM-sgR (pTaU3) | addgene full sequence | sequence record 296162 | Addgene NGS Result
GGCGGCAGGGAGAGTTTTAACATTGACTAGCGTGCTGATAATTTGTGAGAAATAATAATTGACAAGTAGA
TACTGACATTTGAGAAGAGCTTCTGAACTGTTATTAGTAACAAAAATGGAAAGCTGATGCACGGAAAAAG
GAAAGAAAAAGCCATACTTTTTTTTAGGTAGGAAAAGAAAAAGCCATACGAGACTGATGTCTCTCAGATG
GGCCGGGATCTGTCTATCTAGCAGGCAGCAGCCCTACCAACCTCACGGGCCAGCAATTACGAGTCCTTCT
AAAACGTCCCGCCGAGGGCGCGTGGCCGTGCTGTGCAGCAGCACGTCTAACATTAGTCCCACCTCGCCAG
TTTACAGGGAGCAGAACCAGCTTATAAGCGGAGGCGCGGCACCAAGAAGCGAGAGACGGAGTCGATTCGT
CTCGGTTTTAGAGCTAGAAATAGCAAGTTAAAATAAGGCTAGTCCGTTATCAACTTGAAAAAGTGGCACC
GAGTCGGTGCTTTTTTTTTTCAGGAAACAGCTATGACCCATGGCTCGAGTTTCTCCATAATAATGTGTGA
GTAGTTCCCAGATAAGGGAATTAGGGTTCCTATAGGGTTTCGCTCATGTGTTGAGCATATAAGAAACCCT
TAGTATGTATTTGTATTTGTAAAATACTTCTATCAATAAAATTTCTAATTCCTAAAACCAAAATCCAGTA
CTAAAATCCAGATCCCCCGAATTAGAGCTCGCGCGTAGTCCTCGGTAATATCGCAGAACAAAAGTACCTG
ATATCGAGTGTACTTCAAGTCACACCGGCGAGTGACTAGCAGGTGATGAAAAGCCTTAGGGTCAGGTGGC
ACTTTTCGGGGAAATGTGCGATGAACCCCTATTTGTTTATTTTTCTAAATACATTCAAATATGTATCCGC
TAATGAGACAATAACCCTGATAAATGCTTCAATTATATTGAAAAAGGAAGAGTATGAGTATCCAACATTT
CCGTGTCGCCCTTATTCCCTTTTTTGCGGCCTTCTGCCTTCCTGTTTTTGCTCACCCAGAAACGCTGGTG
AAAGTAAAAGATGCTGAAGATCAGTTGGGTGCCCGAGTGGGTTACATTGAACTGGATCTCAACAGCGGCA
AAATCTTAGAGAGTTTTCGCCCCGAAGAACGCTTCCCAATGATGAGCACTTTCAAAGTTCTGCTATGTGG
CGCGGTGTTATCCCGTATTGATGCTGGGCAAGAGCAACTCGGTCGCCGCATACACTATTCTCAGAATGAC
TTGGTTGAGTATTCACCAGTCACAGAAAAGCATCTTACGGATGGCATGACAGTAAGAGAATTATGTAGTG
CTGCCATAACCATGAGTGATAACACTGCGGCCAACTTACTTCTGACAACGATTGGAGGACCGAAGGAGCT
AACCGCTTTTTTGCACAACATGGGGGATCATGTAACTCGCCTTGATCGTTGGGAACCGGAGCTGAATGAA
GCCATACCAAACGACGAGCGTGACACCACGATGCCTGTAGCAATGGCAACAACTCTCCGCAAACTATTAA
CTGGCGAACTACTTACTCTTGCTTCACGCCAGCAACTCATTGACTGGATGGAGGCGGACAAAGTTGCAGG
ACCACTTCTGCGCTCGGCACTTCCGGCTGGCTGGTTTATTGCTGATAAATCTGGAGCCGGTGAGCGTGGC
TCTCGCGGTATCATTGCAGCACTGGGGCCAGATGGTAAGCCCTCCCGTATCGTAGTTATCTACACGACGG
GGAGTCAGGCAACTATGGATGAACGAAATAGACAGATCGCTGAGATAGGTGCCTCACTGATTAAGCATTG
GTAACTGTCAGACGAAGGGAAATAAATAGTAGCCCGCCTGATGTGCGGGCTTTTTTTTGGTGGTGGTTAC
CAGTGTCGCTTAGCTACCGTAGGTCCTCTTAGGCGGTCCGATTAGCGACATAGTCATCAATGCCTTGACG
GCAAAATCCCTTAACGTGAGTTTTCGTTCCACTGAGCGTCAGACCCCGTAGAAAAGATCAAAGGATCTTC
TTGAGATCCTTTTTTTCTGCGCGTAATCTGCTGCTTGCAAACAAAAAAACCACCGCTACCAGCGGTGGTT
TGTTTGCCGGATCAAGAGCTACTAACTCTTTTTCCGAAGGTAACTGGCTTCAGCAGAGCGCAGATACCAA
ATACTGTTCTTCTAGTGTAGCCGTAGTTAGGCCACCACTTCAAGAACTCTGTAGCACCGCCTACATACCT
CGCTCTGCTAATCCTGTTACCAGTGGCTGCTGCCAGTGGCGATAAGTCGTGTCTTACCGGGTTGGACTCA
AGACGATAGTTACCGGATAAGGCGCAGCGGTCGGGCTGAACGGGGGGTTCGTGCTCACAGCCCAGCTTGG
AGCGAACGACCTACACCGAACTGAGATACCTACAGCGTGAGCTATGAGAAAGCGCCACGCTTCCCGAAGG
GAGAAAGGCGGACAGGTATCCGGTAAGCGGCAGGGTCGGAACAGGAGAGCGCACGAGGGAGCTTCCAGGG
GGAAACGCCTGGTATCTTTATAGTCCTGTCGGGTTTCGCCACCTCTGACTTGAGCGTCGATTTTTGTGAT
GCTCGTCAGGGGGGCGGAGCCTATGGAAAAACGCCAGCAACGCGGCCTTTTTACGGTTCCTGGCCTTTTG
CTGGCCTTTTGCTCACATGTTCTTTCCTGCGTTATCCCCTGATTCTGTGGATAACCGTATTACCGCCTTT
GAGTGAGCTGATACCGCTCGCCGCAGCCGAACGACCGAGCGCAGCGAGTCAGTGAGCGAGGAAGCGGGAG
AGCGCCCACCTGCCAGGGCAGCGAAGAGCAAGCCAGATAACAGTATGCGTATTTGCGCGCTTCGAA
